Addgene plasmid #155605: FIP1L1
Purpose: For use in RBP tethering screen
Depositing lab: Eugene Yeo. Depositing organization: University of California, San Diego (UCSD). Publication: Large-scale tethered function assays identify factors that regulate mRNA stability and translation. Luo EC, Nathanson JL, Tan FE, Schwartz JL, Schmok JC, Shankar A, Markmiller S, Yee BA, Sathe S, Pratt GA, Scaletta DB, Ha Y, Hill DE, Aigner S, Yeo GW. Nat Struct Mol Biol. 2020 Oct;27(10):989-1000. doi: 10.1038/s41594-020-0477-6. Epub 2020 Aug 17. PubMed 32807991.
Backbone
  Vector backbone: E2.pEF5-DEST-FL-V5-MCP
  Backbone size w/o insert (bp): 7357
  Vector type: Mammalian Expression
Growth in bacteria
  Bacterial resistance: Ampicillin, 100 μg/mL
  Growth temperature: 37°C
  Growth strain: DH5alpha
  Copy number: High Copy
Gene/Insert
  Gene/Insert name: FIP1L1 (alt name: Accession: AL136910)
  Species: H. sapiens (human)
  Insert size (bp): 1560
  Mutation: none
  Entrez Gene: FIP1L1 (a.k.a. FIP1, Rhe, hFip1)
  Promoter: EF-1a
  Tag / fusion protein: V5-MCP (C terminal on backbone)
  Cloning method: Gateway Cloning
  Sequencing primers: 5′ TAATACGACTCACTATAGGG; 3′ gctcgagtctagagggc
Resource information
  A portion of this plasmid was derived from a plasmid made by: DNASU Plasmid Repository Center for Personalized Diagnostics Biodesign Institute
Terms and licenses: Academic/Nonprofit Terms; Industry Terms: Not Available to Industry
How to cite: FIP1L1 was a gift from Eugene Yeo (Addgene plasmid # 155605 ; http://n2t.net/addgene:155605 ; RRID:Addgene_155605)
