[The description below was written by a language model from this plasmid's Addgene catalogue record and pLannotate feature annotations shown in this document.]
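Description:
FIP1L1 is a mammalian expression plasmid built by Gateway cloning of the human FIP1L1 open reading frame (1,560 bp, no mutations recorded) into the destination vector E2.pEF5-DEST-FL-V5-MCP. The sequenced plasmid is about 7.9 kb. It is maintained in E. coli through a high-copy ColE1/pUC-type origin and an ampicillin resistance gene. The strong constitutive EF-1α promoter drives the insert, with a T7 promoter just downstream of it. The coding sequence is flanked by attB1 and attB2 sites left by the recombination reaction and continues into a C-terminal V5 epitope tag and the bacteriophage MS2 coat protein (MCP), ending at a bovine growth hormone polyadenylation signal. The automated annotation matches the insert to the rat Fip1l1 protein entry, but the catalogue record gives the species as human, so this reflects homology rather than a different source.

FIP1L1 is a component of the cleavage and polyadenylation specificity factor complex, contributing to poly(A) site recognition and stimulating poly(A) addition. Fusing it to MCP lets the protein be recruited artificially to any transcript carrying MS2 stem-loops, while the V5 tag allows detection of the fusion. The stated purpose is use in an RNA-binding protein tethering screen, part of a large-scale tethered function study of factors that affect mRNA stability and translation; the reporter itself is not part of this plasmid. Downstream of the expression cassette lies an FRT site directly followed by a hygromycin resistance gene and an SV40 poly(A) signal. This layout is typical of FLP-mediated integration into a genomic FRT site, although the record does not state such a use. Other annotated elements are short fragments, including pieces of the f1 origin, SV40 promoter, ble and lacI.
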