Features (pLannotate 1.2.2; 24 found; start..end, strand, type, name):
      1..1179    +  promoter       EF-1α promoter: strong constitutive promoter for human elongation factor EF-1α
   1196..1214    +  promoter       T7 promoter: promoter for bacteriophage T7 RNA polymerase
   1294..1312    +  protein_bind   attB1 (fragment): mutant version of attB; core recombination site for the Gateway® BP reaction BP Clonase™
   1320..2879    +  CDS            Fip1l1: FIP1_RAT - Experimental evidence at protein level: Swiss-Prot protein existence level 1. Component of the cleavage and polyadenylation specificity factor (CPSF) complex that plays a key role in pre-mRNA 3'-end formation, recognizing the AAUAAA signal sequence and interacting with poly(A) polymerase and other factors to bring about cleavage and poly(A) addition. FIP1L1 contributes to poly(A) site recognition and stimulates poly(A) addition. Binds to U-rich RNA sequence elements surrounding the poly(A) site. May act to tether poly(A) polymerase to the CPSF complex (By similarity). From Rattus no
   2884..2908    -  protein_bind   attB2: mutant version of attB; recombination site for the Gateway® BP reaction BP Clonase™
   3033..3074    +  CDS            V5 tag: epitope tag from simian virus 5
   3087..3473    +  CDS            MS2: bacteriophage MS2 coat protein binds to a specific stem-loop structure in the viral RNA (Peabody, 1993)
   3535..3759    +  polyA_signal   bGH poly(A) signal: bovine growth hormone polyadenylation signal
   3763..3784    +  promoter       SV40 promoter (fragment): SV40 enhancer and early promoter
   3805..4038    +  rep_origin     f1 ori (fragment) (sequence partly withheld): f1 bacteriophage origin of replication; arrow indicates direction of (+) strand synthesis
   4043..4090    +  protein_bind   FRT: FLP-mediated recombination occurs in the 8-bp core sequence TCTAGAAA (Turan and Bode, 2011). FLP recombinase from the Saccharomyces cerevisiae 2μ plasmid
   4098..5120    +  CDS            HygR: aminoglycoside phosphotransferase from E. coli; aph(4)-Ia; confers resistance to hygromycin
   5130..5255    +  CDS            ble (fragment): BLE_KLEPN - Experimental evidence at protein level: Swiss-Prot protein existence level 1. Binding protein with a strong affinity to the bleomycin family of antibiotics. Binds to CL990; an antimitotic-antibiotic compound. From Klebsiella pneumoniae.
   5250..5371    +  polyA_signal   SV40 poly(A) signal: SV40 polyadenylation signal
   5444..5460    -  protein_bind   lac operator: The lac repressor binds to the lac operator to inhibit transcription in E. coli. This inhibition can be relieved by adding lactose or isopropyl-β-D-thiogalactopyranoside (IPTG). lac repressor encoded by lacI
   5468..5498    -  promoter       lac promoter: promoter for the E. coli lac operon
   5513..5534    -  protein_bind   CAP binding site: CAP binding activates transcription in the presence of cAMP. E. coli catabolite activator protein
   5547..5639    -  CDS            lacI (fragment): lac repressor; lacI; The lac repressor binds to the lac operator to inhibit transcription in E. coli. This inhibition can be relieved by adding lactose or isopropyl-β-D-thiogalactopyranoside (IPTG).
   5822..6410    -  rep_origin     ori: high-copy-number ColE1/pMB1/pBR322/pUC origin of replication
   6581..7441    -  CDS            AmpR: β-lactamase; bla; confers resistance to ampicillin, carbenicillin, and related antibiotics
   7442..7546    -  promoter       AmpR promoter: bla
   7605..7657    -  misc_feature   bom (fragment): basis of mobility region from pBR322
   7812..7830    +  enhancer       CMV enhancer (fragment): human cytomegalovirus immediate early enhancer
   7855..7921    +  CDS            small t antigen (fragment): SV40 (simian virus 40) small t antigen
>Addgene plasmid #155605 | FIP1L1 | addgene full sequence | sequence record 376610 | Addgene NGS Result
GGCTCCGGTGCCCGTCAGTGGGCAGAGCGCACATCGCCCACAGTCCCCGAGAAGTTGGGGGGAGGGGTCG
GCAATTGAACCGGTGCCTAGAGAAGGTGGCGCGGGGTAAACTGGGAAAGTGATGTCGTGTACTGGCTCCG
CCTTTTTCCCGAGGGTGGGGGAGAACCGTATATAAGTGCAGTAGTCGCCGTGAACGTTCTTTTTCGCAAC
GGGTTTGCCGCCAGAACACAGGTAAGTGCCGTGTGTGGTTCCCGCGGGCCTGGCCTCTTTACGGGTTATG
GCCCTTGCGTGCCTTGAATTACTTCCACCTGGCTGCAGTACGTGATTCTTGATCCCGAGCTTCGGGTTGG
AAGTGGGTGGGAGAGTTCGAGGCCTTGCGCTTAAGGAGCCCCTTCGCCTCGTGCTTGAGTTGAGGCCTGG
CCTGGGCGCTGGGGCCGCCGCGTGCGAATCTGGTGGCACCTTCGCGCCTGTCTCGCTGCTTTCGATAAGT
CTCTAGCCATTTAAAATTTTTGATGACCTGCTGCGACGCTTTTTTTCTGGCAAGATAGTCTTGTAAATGC
GGGCCAAGATCTGCACACTGGTATTTCGGTTTTTGGGGCCGCGGGCGGCGACGGGGCCCGTGCGTCCCAG
CGCACATGTTCGGCGAGGCGGGGCCTGCGAGCGCGGCCACCGAGAATCGGACGGGGGTAGTCTCAAGCTG
GCCGGCCTGCTCTGGTGCCTGGCCTCGCGCCGCCGTGTATCGCCCCGCCCTGGGCGGCAAGGCTGGCCCG
GTCGGCACCAGTTGCGTGAGCGGAAAGATGGCCGCTTCCCGGCCCTGCTGCAGGGAGCTCAAAATGGAGG
ACGCGGCGCTCGGGAGAGCGGGCGGGTGAGTCACCCACACAAAGGAAAAGGGCCTTTCCGTCCTCAGCCG
TCGCTTCATGTGACTCCACGGAGTACCGGGCGCCGTCCAGGCACCTCGATTAGTTCTCGAGCTTTTGGAG
TACGTCGTCTTTAGGTTGGGGGGAGGGGTTTTATGCGATGGAGTTTCCCCACACTGAGTGGGTGGAGACT
GAAGTTAGGCCAGCTTGGCACTTGATGTAATTCTCCTTGGAATTTGCCCTTTTTGAGTTTGGATCTTGGT
TCATTCTCAAGCCTCAGACAGTGGTTCAAAGTTTTTTTCTTCCATTTCAGGTGTCGTGAGGAATTAGCTT
GGTACTAATACGACTCACTATAGGGAGACCCAAGCTGGCTAGGTAAGCTTGGTACCGAGCTCGGATCCAC
TAGTCCAGTGTGGTGGAATTCTGCAGATATCAACAAGTTTGTACAAAAAAGCTGGCACCATGTCGGCCGG
CGAGGTCGAGCGCCTAGTGTCGGAGCTGAGCGGCGGGACCGGAGGGGATGAGGAGGAAGAGTGGCTCTAT
GGCGATGAAAATGAAGTTGAAAGGCCAGAAGAAGAAAATGCCAGTGCTAATCCTCCATCTGGAATTGAAG
ATGAAACTGCTGAAAATGGTGTACCAAAACCGAAAGTGACTGAGACCGAAGATGATAGTGATAGTGACAG
CGATGATGATGAAGATGATGTTCATGTCACTATAGGAGACATTAAAACGGGAGCACCACAGTATGGGAGT
TATGGTACAGCACCTGTAAATCTTAACATCAAGACAGGGGGAAGAGTTTATGGAACTACAGGGACAAAAG
TCAAAGGAGTAGACCTTGATGCACCTGGAAGCATTAATGGAGTTCCACTCTTAGAGGTAGATTTGGATTC
TTTTGAAGATAAACCATGGCGTAAACCTGGTGCTGATCTTTCTGATTATTTTAATTATGGGTTTAATGAA
GATACCTGGAAAGCTTACTGTGAAAAACAAAAGAGGATACGAATGGGACTTGAAGTTATACCAGTAACCT
CTACTACAAATAAAATTACGGTACAGCAGGGAAGAACTGGAAACTCAGAGAAAGAAACTGCCCTTCCATC
TACAAAAGCTGAGTTTACTTCTCCTCCTTCTTTGTTCAAGACTGGGCTTCCACCGAGCAGGAGATTACCT
GGGGCAATTGATGTTATCGGTCAGACTATAACTATCAGCCGAGTAGAAGGCAGGCGACGGGCAAATGAGA
ACAGCAACATACAGGTCCTTTCTGAAAGATCTGCTACTGAAGTAGACAACAATTTTAGCAAACCACCTCC
GTTTTTCCCTCCAGGAGCTCCTCCCACTCACCTTCCACCTCCTCCATTTCTTCCACCTCCTCCGACTGTC
AGCACTGCTCCACCTCTGATTCCACCACCGGGTTTTCCTCCTCCACCAGGCGCTCCACCTCCATCTCTTA
TACCAACAATAGAAAGTGGACATTCCTCTGGTTATGATAGTCGTTCTGCACGTGCATTTCCATATGGCAA
TGTTGCCTTTCCCCATCTTCCTGGTTCTGCTCCTTCGTGGCCTAGTCTTGTGGACACCAGCAAGCAGTGG
GACTATTATGCCAGAAGAGAGAAAGACCGAGATAGAGAGAGAGACAGAGACAGAGAGCGAGACCGTGATC
GGGACAGAGAAAGAGAACGCACCAGAGAGAGAGAGAGGGAGCGTGATCACAGTCCTACACCAAGTGTTTT
CAACAGCGATGAAGAACGATACAGATACAGGGAATATGCAGAAAGAGGTTATGAGCGTCACAGAGCAAGT
CGAGAAAAAGAAGAACGACATAGAGAAAGACGACACAGGGAGAAAGAGGAAACCAGACATAAGTCTTCTC
GAAGTAATAGTAGACGTCGCCATGAAAGTGAAGAAGGAGATAGTCACAGGAGACACAAACACAAAAAATC
TAAAAGAAGCAAAGAAGGAAAAGAAGCGGGCAGTGAGCCTGCCCCTGAACAGGAGAGCACCGAAGCTACA
CCTGCAGAAGGCGACCCAGCTTTCTTGTACAAAGTGGTTGATATCCAGCACAGTGGCGGCCGCTCGAGTC
TAGAGGGCCCGCGGTTCGAAACCAGCGGAGGCGGCGGAAGCGGGGGAGGAGGCAGCGGCGGAGGCGGCAG
CGGGGGCGGCGGAAGCGCTACCGGTAAGCCTATCCCTAACCCTCTCCTCGGTCTCGATTCTACGCGTACC
GGTATGGCTTCTAACTTTACTCAGTTCGTTCTCGTCGACAATGGCGGAACTGGCGACGTGACTGTCGCCC
CAAGCAACTTCGCTAACGGGGTCGCTGAATGGATCAGCTCTAACTCGCGATCACAGGCTTACAAAGTAAC
CTGTAGCGTTCGTCAGAGCTCTGCGCAGAATCGCAAATACACCATCAAAGTCGAGGTGCCTAAAGTGGCA
ACCCAGACTGTTGGTGGTGAAGAGCTTCCTGTAGCCGGATGGAGATCTTACTTAAATATGGAACTAACCA
TTCCAATTTTCGCCACGAATTCCGACTGCGAGCTTATTGTTAAGGCAATGCAAGGTCTCCTAAAAGATGG
AAACCCGATTCCCTCGGCCATCGCGGCCAACTCCGGCATCTACGGAGGTGGAGGTGGATCTCGTACGGGT
TAGTAATGAGTTTAAACCCGCTGATCAGCCTCGACTGTGCCTTCTAGTTGCCAGCCATCTGTTGTTTGCC
CCTCCCCCGTGCCTTCCTTGACCCTGGAAGGTGCCACTCCCACTGTCCTTTCCTAATAAAATGAGGAAAT
TGCATCGCATTGTCTGAGTAGGTGTCATTCTATTCTGGGGGGTGGGGTGGGGCAGGACAGCAAGGGGGAG
GATTGGGAAGACAATAGCAGGCATGCTGGGGATGCGGTGGGCTCTATGGCTTCTGAGGCGGAAAGAACCA
GCTGGGGCTCTAGGGGGTATCCCC
[124 nt withheld, positions 3805-3928]
C
[91 nt withheld, positions 3930-4020]
AGGGTGATGGTTCACGTACCTAGAAGTTCCTATTCCGAAGTTCCTATTCTCTAGAAAGTATAGGAACTTC
CTTGGCCAAAAAGCCTGAACTCACCGCGACGTCTGTCGAGAAGTTTCTGATCGAAAAGTTCGACAGCGTC
TCCGACCTGATGCAGCTCTCGGAGGGCGAAGAATCTCGTGCTTTCAGCTTCGATGTAGGAGGGCGTGGAT
ATGTCCTGCGGGTAAATAGCTGCGCCGATGGTTTCTACAAAGATCGTTATGTTTATCGGCACTTTGCATC
GGCCGCGCTCCCGATTCCGGAAGTGCTTGACATTGGGGAATTCAGCGAGAGCCTGACCTATTGCATCTCC
CGCCGTGCACAGGGTGTCACGTTGCAAGACCTGCCTGAAACCGAACTGCCCGCTGTTCTGCAGCCGGTCG
CGGAGGCCATGGATGCGATCGCTGCGGCCGATCTTAGCCAGACGAGCGGGTTCGGCCCATTCGGACCGCA
AGGAATCGGTCAATACACTACATGGCGTGATTTCATATGCGCGATTGCTGATCCCCATGTGTATCACTGG
CAAACTGTGATGGACGACACCGTCAGTGCGTCCGTCGCGCAGGCTCTCGATGAGCTGATGCTTTGGGCCG
AGGACTGCCCCGAAGTCCGGCACCTCGTGCACGCGGATTTCGGCTCCAACAATGTCCTGACGGACAATGG
CCGCATAACAGCGGTCATTGACTGGAGCGAGGCGATGTTCGGGGATTCCCAATACGAGGTCGCCAACATC
TTCTTCTGGAGGCCGTGGTTGGCTTGTATGGAGCAGCAGACGCGCTACTTCGAGCGGAGGCATCCGGAGC
TTGCAGGATCGCCGCGGCTCCGGGCGTATATGCTCCGCATTGGTCTTGACCAACTCTATCAGAGCTTGGT
TGACGGCAATTTCGATGATGCAGCTTGGGCGCAGGGTCGATGCGACGCAATCGTCCGATCCGGAGCCGGG
ACTGTCGGGCGTACACAAATCGCCCGCAGAAGCGCGGCCGTCTGGACCGATGGCTGTGTAGAAGTACTCG
CCGATAGTGGAAACCGACGCCCCAGCACTCGTCCGAGGGCAAAGGAATAGCACGTACTACGAGATTTCGA
TTCCACCGCCGCCTTCTATGAAAGGTTGGGCTTCGGAATCGTTTTCCGGGACGCCGGCTGGATGATCCTC
CAGCGCGGGGATCTCATGCTGGAGTTCTTCGCCCACCCCAACTTGTTTATTGCAGCTTATAATGGTTACA
AATAAAGCAATAGCATCACAAATTTCACAAATAAAGCATTTTTTTCACTGCATTCTAGTTGTGGTTTGTC
CAAACTCATCAATGTATCTTATCATGTCTGTATACCGTCGACCTCTAGCTAGAGCTTGGCGTAATCATGG
TCATAGCTGTTTCCTGTGTGAAATTGTTATCCGCTCACAATTCCACACAACATACGAGCCGGAAGCATAA
AGTGTAAAGCCTGGGGTGCCTAATGAGTGAGCTAACTCACATTAATTGCGTTGCGCTCACTGCCCGCTTT
CCAGTCGGGAAACCTGTCGTGCCAGCTGCATTAATGAATCGGCCAACGCGCGGGGAGAGGCGGTTTGCGT
ATTGGGCGCTCTTCCGCTTCCTCGCTCACTGACTCGCTGCGCTCGGTCGTTCGGCTGCGGCGAGCGGTAT
CAGCTCACTCAAAGGCGGTAATACGGTTATCCACAGAATCAGGGGATAACGCAGGAAAGAACATGTGAGC
AAAAGGCCAGCAAAAGGCCAGGAACCGTAAAAAGGCCGCGTTGCTGGCGTTTTTCCATAGGCTCCGCCCC
CCTGACGAGCATCACAAAAATCGACGCTCAAGTCAGAGGTGGCGAAACCCGACAGGACTATAAAGATACC
AGGCGTTTCCCCCTGGAAGCTCCCTCGTGCGCTCTCCTGTTCCGACCCTGCCGCTTACCGGATACCTGTC
CGCCTTTCTCCCTTCGGGAAGCGTGGCGCTTTCTCATAGCTCACGCTGTAGGTATCTCAGTTCGGTGTAG
GTCGTTCGCTCCAAGCTGGGCTGTGTGCACGAACCCCCCGTTCAGCCCGACCGCTGCGCCTTATCCGGTA
ACTATCGTCTTGAGTCCAACCCGGTAAGACACGACTTATCGCCACTGGCAGCAGCCACTGGTAACAGGAT
TAGCAGAGCGAGGTATGTAGGCGGTGCTACAGAGTTCTTGAAGTGGTGGCCTAACTACGGCTACACTAGA
AGAACAGTATTTGGTATCTGCGCTCTGCTGAAGCCAGTTACCTTCGGAAAAAGAGTTGGTAGCTCTTGAT
CCGGCAAACAAACCACCGCTGGTAGCGGTGGTTTTTTTGTTTGCAAGCAGCAGATTACGCGCAGAAAAAA
AGGATCTCAAGAAGATCCTTTGATCTTTTCTACGGGGTCTGACGCTCAGTGGAACGAAAACTCACGTTAA
GGGATTTTGGTCATGAGATTATCAAAAAGGATCTTCACCTAGATCCTTTTAAATTAAAAATGAAGTTTTA
AATCAATCTAAAGTATATATGAGTAAACTTGGTCTGACAGTTACCAATGCTTAATCAGTGAGGCACCTAT
CTCAGCGATCTGTCTATTTCGTTCATCCATAGTTGCCTGACTCCCCGTCGTGTAGATAACTACGATACGG
GAGGGCTTACCATCTGGCCCCAGTGCTGCAATGATACCGCGAGACCCACGCTCACCGGCTCCAGATTTAT
CAGCAATAAACCAGCCAGCCGGAAGGGCCGAGCGCAGAAGTGGTCCTGCAACTTTATCCGCCTCCATCCA
GTCTATTAATTGTTGCCGGGAAGCTAGAGTAAGTAGTTCGCCAGTTAATAGTTTGCGCAACGTTGTTGCC
ATTGCTACAGGCATCGTGGTGTCACGCTCGTCGTTTGGTATGGCTTCATTCAGCTCCGGTTCCCAACGAT
CAAGGCGAGTTACATGATCCCCCATGTTGTGCAAAAAAGCGGTTAGCTCCTTCGGTCCTCCGATCGTTGT
CAGAAGTAAGTTGGCCGCAGTGTTATCACTCATGGTTATGGCAGCACTGCATAATTCTCTTACTGTCATG
CCATCCGTAAGATGCTTTTCTGTGACTGGTGAGTACTCAACCAAGTCATTCTGAGAATAGTGTATGCGGC
GACCGAGTTGCTCTTGCCCGGCGTCAATACGGGATAATACCGCGCCACATAGCAGAACTTTAAAAGTGCT
CATCATTGGAAAACGTTCTTCGGGGCGAAAACTCTCAAGGATCTTACCGCTGTTGAGATCCAGTTCGATG
TAACCCACTCGTGCACCCAACTGATCTTCAGCATCTTTTACTTTCACCAGCGTTTCTGGGTGAGCAAAAA
CAGGAAGGCAAAATGCCGCAAAAAAGGGAATAAGGGCGACACGGAAATGTTGAATACTCATACTCTTCCT
TTTTCAATATTATTGAAGCATTTATCAGGGTTATTGTCTCATGAGCGGATACATATTTGAATGTATTTAG
AAAAATAAACAAATAGGGGTTCCGCGCACATTTCCCCGAAAAGTGCCACCTGACGTCGACGGATCGGGAG
ATCTCCCGATCCCCTATGGTGCACTCTCAGTACAATCTGCTCTGATGCCGCATAGTTAAGCCAGTATCTG
CTCCCTGCTTGTGTGTTGGAGGTCGCTGAGTAGTGCGCGAGCAAAATTTAAGCTACAACAAGGCAAGGCT
TGACCGACAATTGCATGAAGAATCTGCTTAGGGTTAGGCGTTTTGCGCTGCTTCGCGATGTACGGGCCAG
ATATACGCGTTGACATTGATTATTGACTAGGCTTTTGCAAAAAGCTTTGCAAAGATGGATAAAGTTTTAA
ACAGAGAGGAATCTTTGCAGCTAATGGACCTTCTAGGTCTTGAAAGGAGTGGGAATT
