>Addgene plasmid #155605 | FIP1L1 | depositor partial sequence | sequence record 301009 | Insert Sequence
ATGTCGGCCGGCGAGGTCGAGCGCCTAGTGTCGGAGCTGAGCGGCGGGACCGGAGGGGATGAGGAGGAAG
AGTGGCTCTATGGCGATGAAAATGAAGTTGAAAGGCCAGAAGAAGAAAATGCCAGTGCTAATCCTCCATC
TGGAATTGAAGATGAAACTGCTGAAAATGGTGTACCAAAACCGAAAGTGACTGAGACCGAAGATGATAGT
GATAGTGACAGCGATGATGATGAAGATGATGTTCATGTCACTATAGGAGACATTAAAACGGGAGCACCAC
AGTATGGGAGTTATGGTACAGCACCTGTAAATCTTAACATCAAGACAGGGGGAAGAGTTTATGGAACTAC
AGGGACAAAAGTCAAAGGAGTAGACCTTGATGCACCTGGAAGCATTAATGGAGTTCCACTCTTAGAGGTA
GATTTGGATTCTTTTGAAGATAAACCATGGCGTAAACCTGGTGCTGATCTTTCTGATTATTTTAATTATG
GGTTTAATGAAGATACCTGGAAAGCTTACTGTGAAAAACAAAAGAGGATACGAATGGGACTTGAAGTTAT
ACCAGTAACCTCTACTACAAATAAAATTACGGTACAGCAGGGAAGAACTGGAAACTCAGAGAAAGAAACT
GCCCTTCCATCTACAAAAGCTGAGTTTACTTCTCCTCCTTCTTTGTTCAAGACTGGGCTTCCACCGAGCA
GGAGATTACCTGGGGCAATTGATGTTATCGGTCAGACTATAACTATCAGCCGAGTAGAAGGCAGGCGACG
GGCAAATGAGAACAGCAACATACAGGTCCTTTCTGAAAGATCTGCTACTGAAGTAGACAACAATTTTAGC
AAACCACCTCCGTTTTTCCCTCCAGGAGCTCCTCCCACTCACCTTCCACCTCCTCCATTTCTTCCACCTC
CTCCGACTGTCAGCACTGCTCCACCTCTGATTCCACCACCGGGTTTTCCTCCTCCACCAGGCGCTCCACC
TCCATCTCTTATACCAACAATAGAAAGTGGACATTCCTCTGGTTATGATAGTCGTTCTGCACGTGCATTT
CCATATGGCAATGTTGCCTTTCCCCATCTTCCTGGTTCTGCTCCTTCGTGGCCTAGTCTTGTGGACACCA
GCAAGCAGTGGGACTATTATGCCAGAAGAGAGAAAGACCGAGATAGAGAGAGAGACAGAGACAGAGAGCG
AGACCGTGATCGGGACAGAGAAAGAGAACGCACCAGAGAGAGAGAGAGGGAGCGTGATCACAGTCCTACA
CCAAGTGTTTTCAACAGCGATGAAGAACGATACAGATACAGGGAATATGCAGAAAGAGGTTATGAGCGTC
ACAGAGCAAGTCGAGAAAAAGAAGAACGACATAGAGAAAGACGACACAGGGAGAAAGAGGAAACCAGACA
TAAGTCTTCTCGAAGTAATAGTAGACGTCGCCATGAAAGTGAAGAAGGAGATAGTCACAGGAGACACAAA
CACAAAAAATCTAAAAGAAGCAAAGAAGGAAAAGAAGCGGGCAGTGAGCCTGCCCCTGAACAGGAGAGCA
CCGAAGCTACACCTGCAGAA
